Addgene plasmid #119646: pC0.177
Purpose: Level 0 Part. Insertion site
Depositing lab: Alistair McCormick. Depositing organization: University of Edinburgh. Publication: CyanoGate: A Modular Cloning Suite for Engineering Cyanobacteria Based on the Plant MoClo Syntax. Vasudevan R, Gale GAR, Schiavon AA, Puzorjov A, Malin J, Gillespie MD, Vavitsas K, Zulkower V, Wang B, Howe CJ, Lea-Smith DJ, McCormick AJ. Plant Physiol. 2019 May;180(1):39-55. doi: 10.1104/pp.18.01401. Epub 2019 Feb 28. PubMed 30819783.
Backbone
  Vector backbone: pICH41295
  Backbone size w/o insert (bp): 2247
  Vector type: Synthetic Biology
Growth in bacteria
  Bacterial resistance: Spectinomycin, 50 μg/mL
  Growth temperature: 37°C
  Growth strain: DH5alpha
  Copy number: High Copy
Gene/Insert
  Gene/Insert name: 7942 NS3 Up Flank
  Insert size (bp): 799
  Cloning method: Restriction Enzyme; 5′ cloning site BpiI (destroyed during cloning); 3′ cloning site BpiI (destroyed during cloning)
  Sequencing primers: 5′ ttgagtgagctgataccgct; 3′ GTCTCATGAGCGGATACATATTTGAATG
Terms and licenses: Academic/Nonprofit Terms; Industry Terms: Not Available to Industry
Depositor comments: Synechoccoccus elongatus PCC 7942, sequence upstream of Synpcc7942_0739. Please visit https://www.biorxiv.org/content/10.1101/426700v1 for bioRxiv preprint.
How to cite: pC0.177 was a gift from Alistair McCormick (Addgene plasmid # 119646 ; http://n2t.net/addgene:119646 ; RRID:Addgene_119646)
