[The description below was written by a language model from this plasmid's Addgene catalogue record and pLannotate feature annotations shown in this document.]
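Description:
pC0.177 is a Level 0 part plasmid from the CyanoGate modular cloning suite, a Golden Gate toolkit for engineering cyanobacteria that follows the plant MoClo syntax. It is built on the pICH41295 Level 0 acceptor backbone (about 2.2 kb) and is maintained in E. coli as a high-copy plasmid through a ColE1/pUC-type origin. Selection is by spectinomycin, conferred by the aadA aminoglycoside adenylyltransferase gene, which lies downstream of an annotated AmpR (bla) promoter. The short integrase and gentamicin acetyltransferase fragments annotated next to aadA, and a small lacI fragment beyond the origin, are partial matches, most plausibly remnants of the resistance cassette's origin and of backbone construction, rather than functional genes.

The payload is a 799 bp fragment named the 7942 NS3 Up Flank, described as genomic sequence from Synechococcus elongatus PCC 7942 lying upstream of Synpcc7942_0739. It was inserted with the type IIS enzyme BpiI, and both sites were destroyed in the process, as is usual when a part is domesticated into a Level 0 vector. The automated feature table does not annotate the insert itself; it most likely occupies the unannotated region of the 3,052 nt sequence after the lacI fragment. The part carries no promoter, coding sequence or reporter of its own. Its recorded role is as an insertion site module: it supplies the upstream homology arm for targeting neutral site 3 (NS3, as the name is presumably meant). In higher-level assemblies it would be expected to be combined with a matching downstream flank, a selection marker and expression cassettes to build vectors that integrate into the S. elongatus chromosome by homologous recombination.
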