Features (pLannotate 1.2.2; 6 found; start..end, strand, type, name):
    110..214     +  promoter       AmpR promoter: bla
    205..285     -  CDS            int (fragment): INT2_ECOLX - Protein inferred from homology: Swiss-Prot protein existence level 3. Putative integrase believed to be involved in the insertion of antibiotic resistance genes into plasmids and transposons. From Escherichia coli.
    373..429     +  CDS            GmR (fragment): gentamycin acetyltransferase; aacC1; confers resistance to gentamycin
    436..1224    +  CDS            aadA: S3AD_ECOLX - Experimental evidence at protein level: Swiss-Prot protein existence level 1. Mediates bacterial resistance to the antibiotics streptomycin and spectinomycin. From Escherichia coli.
   1398..1986    +  rep_origin     ori: high-copy-number ColE1/pMB1/pBR322/pUC origin of replication
   2169..2218    +  CDS            lacI (fragment): lac repressor; lacI; The lac repressor binds to the lac operator to inhibit transcription in E. coli. This inhibition can be relieved by adding lactose or isopropyl-β-D-thiogalactopyranoside (IPTG).
>Addgene plasmid #119646 | pC0.177 | addgene full sequence | sequence record 251035 | Addgene NGS Result
GTGGCTCTTCAGTGGACGAAAGGGCCTCGTGATACGCCTATTTTTATAGGTTAATGTCATGATAATAATG
GTTTCTTAGACGTCAGGTGGCACTTTTCGGGGAAATGTGCGCGGAACCCCTATTTGTTTATTTTTCTAAA
TACATTCAAATATGTATCCGCTCATGAGACAATAACCCTGATAAATGCTTCAATAATATTGAAAAAGGAA
GAGTATGCGCTCACGCAACTGGTCCAGAACCTTGACCGAACGCAGCGGTGGTAACGGCGCAGTGGCGGTT
TTCATGGCTTGTTATGACTGTTTTTTTTTGGGGTACAGTCTATGCCTCGGGCATCCAAGCAGCAAGCGCG
TTACGCCGTGGGTCGATGTTTGATGTTATGGAGCAGCAACGATGTTACGCAGCAGGGCAGTCGCCCTAAA
ACAAAGTTAAACATCATGAGGGAAGCGGTGATCGCCGAAGTATCGACTCAACTATCAGAGGTAGTTGGCG
TCATCGAGCGCCATCTCGAACCGACGTTGCTGGCCGTACATTTGTACGGCTCCGCAGTGGATGGCGGCCT
GAAGCCACACAGCGATATTGATTTGCTGGTTACGGTGACCGTAAGGCTTGATGAAACAACGCGGCGAGCT
TTGATCAACGACCTTTTGGAAACTTCGGCTTCCCCTGGAGAGAGCGAGATTCTCCGCGCTGTAGAAGTCA
CCATTGTTGTGCACGACGACATCATTCCGTGGCGTTATCCAGCTAAGCGCGAACTGCAATTTGGAGAATG
GCAGCGCAATGACATTCTTGCAGGTATCTTCGAGCCAGCCACGATCGACATTGATCTGGCTATCTTGCTG
ACAAAAGCAAGAGAACATAGCGTTGCCTTGGTAGGTCCAGCGGCGGAGGAACTCTTTGATCCGGTTCCTG
AACAGGATCTATTTGAGGCGCTAAATGAAACCTTAACGCTATGGAACTCGCCGCCCGACTGGGCTGGCGA
TGAGCGAAATGTAGTGCTTACGTTGTCCCGCATTTGGTACAGCGCAGTAACCGGCAAAATCGCGCCGAAG
GATGTCGCTGCCGACTGGGCAATGGAGCGCCTGCCGGCCCAGTATCAGCCCGTCATACTTGAAGCTAGAC
AGGCTTATCTTGGACAAGAAGAAGATCGCTTGGCCTCGCGCGCAGATCAGTTGGAAGAATTTGTCCATTA
CGTAAAAGGCGAGATCACCAAGGTAGTCGGCAAATAACTGTCAGACCAAGTTTACTCATATATACTTTAG
ATTGATTTAAAACTTCATTTTTAATTTAAAAGGATCTAGGTGAAGATCCTTTTTGATAATCTCATGACCA
AAATCCCTTAACGTGAGTTTTCGTTCCACTGAGCGTCAGACCCCGTAGAAAAGATCAAAGGATCTTCTTG
AGATCCTTTTTTTCTGCGCGTAATCTGCTGCTTGCAAACAAAAAAACCACCGCTACCAGCGGTGGTTTGT
TTGCCGGATCAAGAGCTACCAACTCTTTTTCCGAAGGTAACTGGCTTCAGCAGAGCGCAGATACCAAATA
CTGTTCTTCTAGTGTAGCCGTAGTTAGGCCACCACTTCAAGAACTCTGTAGCACCGCCTACATACCTCGC
TCTGCTAATCCTGTTACCAGTGGCTGCTGCCAGTGGCGATAAGTCGTGTCTTACCGGGTTGGACTCAAGA
CGATAGTTACCGGATAAGGCGCAGCGGTCGGGCTGAACGGGGGGTTCGTGCACACAGCCCAGCTTGGAGC
GAACGACCTACACCGAACTGAGATACCTACAGCGTGAGCTATGAGAAAGCGCCACGCTTCCCGAAGGGAG
AAAGGCGGACAGGTATCCGGTAAGCGGCAGGGTCGGAACAGGAGAGCGCACGAGGGAGCTTCCAGGGGGA
AACGCCTGGTATCTTTATAGTCCTGTCGGGTTTCGCCACCTCTGACTTGAGCGTCGATTTTTGTGATGCT
CGTCAGGGGGGCGGAGCCTATGGAAAAACGCCAGCAACGCGGCCTTTTTACGGTTCCTGGCCTTTTGCTG
GCCTTTTGCTCACATGTTCTTTCCTGCGTTATCCCCTGATTCTGTGGATAACCGTATTACCGCCTTTGAG
TGAGCTGATACCGCTCGCCGCAGCCGAACGACCGAGCGCAGCGAGTCAGTGAGCGAGGAAGCGGAAGAGC
GCCCAATACGCAAACCGCCTCTCCCCGCGCGTTGGCCGATTCATTAATCACTCTGTGGTCTCAGGAGCCC
AAGCCACCCTCAGAGGTGAAGGCCGCTTCGAGCACATCGGGAAGCGTGTCGACGACGGTGCTCGGTGCCT
CGGGTAAGAGCCAGATAGATGCGGTGACGTTCACCGTCGCGATCGTGGCGGGAACCACGGTCACTGCGTC
CGTTACAACTCGCACGTCGTCGGCCAGCACGACTGACTCGACGGCTTCGATTAGCCCGGGAGAGGCAAGG
CCATCAGGCTCGGTAGACAGAATGCTGATTAACACCTCGCCGGGAGCAGGGCTGCTCACAGCCGCGTCCT
TCACCCGTGGGTCAGCCGTCAGCGCTTGATAGCGGTACCAGGCCGCACCGCCTGCGGTCGAGCTGCCCTT
GATCCGCTCGATGGTGCGATCGCGAAGCTCGCCATCCGGCTCATTCGGCTGCCGCACCACGCCGTAGAAC
GCGGCAAGGTTGTCGAGGTCGGGGCCGTTTGAGTAGCGAAGCAGTGTCGCAAGAAGTGCGTCGTTGATCC
GCTGACGCAGGATCAGCTCGCGGGCTGCGCAGACCTCCAGCAGCTTGATGACCGGGTCGGATTCGAGGAT
GGCGGTGTAGCTGGCGTCACGCGATCGCAGGTCGTCGATCAAGTCCTGCAGGATCAGTTCAAAGTCCAGC
GCTTCGATGATGGTGGGCGCGGGAATCGTAGCAAAGTCAAGAACGGTCATGAGACGACTAAGCCCTCCAG
CGTGATACGCCTGCCCTCGGGGATGTAGTAGCCGATCAGGTTCAGCTCGACTTGACCAGCTGCGCTGGCT
GAGACGATGCGAACCTTCTCCAGCTTAATGTGAGACCACGAA
