>Addgene plasmid #119646 | pC0.177 | depositor partial sequence | sequence record 251034 | 7942 NS3 UP Flank
CCCAAGCCACCCTCAGAGGTGAAGGCCGCTTCGAGCACATCGGGAAGCGTGTCGACGACGGTGCTCGGTG
CCTCGGGTAAGAGCCAGATAGATGCGGTGACGTTCACCGTCGCGATCGTGGCGGGAACCACGGTCACTGC
GTCCGTTACAACTCGCACGTCGTCGGCCAGCACGACTGACTCGACGGCTTCGATTAGCCCGGGAGAGGCA
AGGCCATCAGGCTCGGTAGACAGAATGCTGATTAACACCTCGCCGGGAGCAGGGCTGCTCACAGCCGCGT
CCTTCACCCGTGGGTCAGCCGTCAGCGCTTGATAGCGGTACCAGGCCGCACCGCCTGCGGTCGAGCTGCC
CTTGATCCGCTCGATGGTGCGATCGCGAAGCTCGCCATCCGGCTCATTCGGCTGCCGCACCACGCCGTAG
AACGCGGCAAGGTTGTCGAGGTCGGGGCCGTTTGAGTAGCGAAGCAGTGTCGCAAGAAGTGCGTCGTTGA
TCCGCTGACGCAGGATCAGCTCGCGGGCTGCGCAGACCTCCAGCAGCTTGATGACCGGGTCGGATTCGAG
GATGGCGGTGTAGCTGGCGTCACGCGATCGCAGGTCGTCGATCAAGTCCTGCAGGATCAGTTCAAAGTCC
AGCGCTTCGATGATGGTGGGCGCGGGAATCGTAGCAAAGTCAAGAACGGTCATGAGACGACTAAGCCCTC
CAGCGTGATACGCCTGCCCTCGGGGATGTAGTAGCCGATCAGGTTCAGCTCGACTTGACCAGCTGCGCTG
GCTGAGACGATGCGAACCTTCTCCAGCTT
